Addgene plasmid #165968: pGK401red-­rtetTAK8N, L131L
Purpose: Expresses rTetTA (K8N, L131L) mutant
Depositing lab: Jun Ishii. Depositing organization: Kobe University. Publication: Robust and flexible platform for directed evolution of yeast genetic switches. Tominaga M, Nozaki K, Umeno D, Ishii J, Kondo A. Nat Commun. 2021 Mar 23;12(1):1846. doi: 10.1038/s41467-021-22134-y. PubMed 33758180.
Backbone
  Vector backbone: pGK401red
  Total vector size (bp): 6713
  Vector type: Yeast Expression, Synthetic Biology
  Selectable markers: MET15
Growth in bacteria
  Bacterial resistance: Ampicillin, 100 μg/mL
  Growth temperature: 37°C
  Growth strain: DH5alpha
  Copy number: High Copy
Gene/Insert
  Gene/Insert name: tetR
  Species: Synthetic; Escherichia coli
  Tag / fusion protein: three copies of VP16 (VP48) (C terminal on insert)
Resource information
  A portion of this plasmid was derived from a plasmid made by: Tet systems (pTet-On Advanced).
Terms and licenses: Academic/Nonprofit Terms; Industry Terms: Not Available to Industry
Depositor comments: The synthetic transcription activator (rtTA) is originated from Tet systems (pTet-On Advanced, Tet systems).
How to cite: pGK401red-­rtetTAK8N, L131L was a gift from Jun Ishii (Addgene plasmid # 165968 ; http://n2t.net/addgene:165968 ; RRID:Addgene_165968)
