[The description below was written by a language model from this plasmid's Addgene catalogue record and pLannotate feature annotations shown in this document.]
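Description:
pGK401red-rtetTAK8N, L131L is a 6.7 kb yeast expression plasmid built on the pGK401red backbone and used in synthetic biology work on engineered genetic switches in Saccharomyces cerevisiae. In E. coli it is maintained as a high-copy plasmid through a ColE1/pUC-type origin and selected with ampicillin via the β-lactamase gene. Remnants of a pBluescript-style cloning region (lac promoter and operator, CAP site, T3 promoter, partial MCS) are also present. Yeast selection relies on MET15 (MET17), which is annotated with its own methionine-repressible promoter and complements methionine auxotrophy. The short yeast gene fragments and tRNA annotated upstream of it appear to be flanking genomic sequence carried along with the marker. No yeast replication origin, either 2μ or CEN/ARS, appears in the feature table. This would fit an integrating vector, although the record does not say so explicitly.

The payload is a mutant reverse tetracycline-controlled transactivator. It consists of a TetR-derived DNA-binding and ligand-sensing domain of E. coli origin, fused at its C terminus to VP48, three tandem copies of the minimal herpes simplex virus VP16 activation domain. The parental rtTA came from pTet-On Advanced, and this variant carries the changes designated K8N and L131L. Reverse transactivators of this type bind Tet-responsive promoters and activate transcription in the presence of doxycycline. The coding sequence is followed by the PGK1 terminator. The promoter driving it is not annotated or stated, and an unannotated stretch lies upstream of the open reading frame. The plasmid expresses this rTetTA variant in yeast, in connection with a published platform for directed evolution of yeast genetic switches.
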