Features (pLannotate 1.2.2; 18 found; start..end, strand, type, name):
      2..262     +  CDS            HRI1 (fragment): HRI1_YEAST - Experimental evidence at protein level: Swiss-Prot protein existence level 1. Unknown. Non essential. From Saccharomyces cerevisiae (strain ATCC 204508 / S288c) (Baker's yeast).
    373..531     -  CDS            YO192_YEAST (fragment): Experimental evidence at protein level: Swiss-Prot protein existence level 1. From Saccharomyces cerevisiae (strain ATCC 204508 / S288c) (Baker's yeast).
    565..738     -  CDS            YD340_YEAST (fragment): Protein uncertain: Swiss-Prot protein existence level 5. From Saccharomyces cerevisiae (strain ATCC 204508 / S288c) (Baker's yeast).
    795..895     +  ncRNA          tRNA: Accession: RF00005 - tRNA
    897..1247    +  promoter       MET17 promoter: S. cerevisiae MET17; expression is repressed by methionine; MET15; MET25
   1248..2582    +  CDS            MET17: O-acetylserine and O-acetylhomoserine sulfhydrylase, required for sulfur amino acid synthesis; S. cerevisiae MET17 MET15; MET25
   3438..4135    +  CDS            rtTA3 (fragment): reverse tetracycline transactivator 3 activates expression from Tet-responsive promoters in the presence of doxycycline
   4065..4175    +  CDS            VP48: 3 tandem repeats of the minimal activation domain of herpes simplex virus VP16 (Cheng et al., 2013)
   4205..4475    +  terminator     PGK1 terminator: S. cerevisae PGK1; transcription terminator for 3-phosphoglycerate kinase gene
   4486..4509    -  misc_feature   MCS (fragment): pBluescript multiple cloning site
   4522..4540    -  promoter       T3 promoter: promoter for bacteriophage T3 RNA polymerase
   4585..4601    -  protein_bind   lac operator: The lac repressor binds to the lac operator to inhibit transcription in E. coli. This inhibition can be relieved by adding lactose or isopropyl-β-D-thiogalactopyranoside (IPTG). lac repressor encoded by lacI
   4609..4639    -  promoter       lac promoter: promoter for the E. coli lac operon
   4654..4675    -  protein_bind   CAP binding site: CAP binding activates transcription in the presence of cAMP. E. coli catabolite activator protein
   4688..4780    -  CDS            lacI (fragment): lac repressor; lacI; The lac repressor binds to the lac operator to inhibit transcription in E. coli. This inhibition can be relieved by adding lactose or isopropyl-β-D-thiogalactopyranoside (IPTG).
   4963..5551    -  rep_origin     ori: high-copy-number ColE1/pMB1/pBR322/pUC origin of replication
   5722..6582    -  CDS            AmpR: β-lactamase; bla; confers resistance to ampicillin, carbenicillin, and related antibiotics
   6583..6687    -  promoter       AmpR promoter: bla
>Addgene plasmid #165968 | pGK401red-­rtetTAK8N, L131L | addgene full sequence | sequence record 328819 | Addgene NGS Result
CCTCAAAGTTACTGACGAAGCTTATGATGGTTTGGTTATTGTTATTGGTAGATGGATTCAAGGGTTTTTG
TCCCAAAAGAATAATAACACTATTGAAGGCTTGAACTTCATCAGATTACTTGAAAAAGATTCAGGTAAAT
CTGAGTTCTTATTAAGCTACGGTAAGGAAGTAAACAAAATTCCACAAAGCTACGAAAATTTGAAGAAAGG
TTCCACTGTAACCAGCAATGGGTTGAACTGGGAAGTTATTGAATATCACGCTTAATAAAGGAGAATAAAT
CGTTTTCTACTTTCTTCTGCTGCTATAATAAGCACCTATGGGATCTATATAGTATTTTTATAACGATAGA
CTTTATAAAAGAAAATACCTAAGTGAAAATTTGGTGAATTTTGAGATAATTGTTGGGATTCCATTTTTAA
TAAGGCAATAATATTAGGTATGTAGAATATACTAGAAGTTCTCCTCGAGGATTTAGGAATCCATAAAAGG
GAATCTGCAATTCTACACAATTCTATAAATATTATTATCATCGTTTTATATGTTAATATTCATTGATCCT
ATTACATTATCAATCCTTGCGTTTCAGCTTCCACTAATTTAGATGACTATTTCTCATCATTTGCGTCATC
TTCTAACACCGTATATGATAATATACTAGTAACGTAAATACTAGTTAGTAGATGATAGTTGATTTTTATT
CCAACACTAAGAAATAATTTCGCCATTTCTTGAATGTATTTAAAGATATTTAATGCTATAATAGACATTT
AAATCCAATTCTTCCAACATACAATGGGAGTTTGGCCGAGTGGTTTAAGGCGTCAGATTTAGGTGGATTT
AACCTCTAAAATCTCTGATATCTTCGGATGCAAGGGTTCGAATCCCTTAGCTCTCATTATTTTTTGCTTT
TTCTCTTGAGGTCACATGATCGCAAAATGGCAAATGGCACGTGAAGCTGTCGATATTGGGGAACTGTGGT
GGTTGGCAAATGACTAATTAAGTTAGTCAAGGCGCCATCCTCATGAAAACTGTGTAACATAATAACCGAA
GTGTCGAAAAGGTGGCACCTTGTCCAATTGAACACGCTCGATGAAAAAAATAAGATATATATAAGGTTAA
GTAAAGCGTCTGTTAGAAAGGAAGTTTTTCCTTTTTCTTGCTCTCTTGTCTTTTCATCTACTATTTCCTT
CGTGTAATACAGGGTCGTCAGATACATAGATACAATTCTATTACCCCCATCCATACAATGCCATCTCATT
TCGATACTGTTCAACTACACGCCGGCCAAGAGAACCCTGGTGACAATGCTCACAGATCCAGAGCTGTACC
AATTTACGCCACCACTTCTTATGTTTTCGAAAACTCTAAGCATGGTTCGCAATTGTTTGGTCTAGAAGTT
CCAGGTTACGTCTATTCCCGTTTCCAAAACCCAACCAGTAATGTTTTGGAAGAAAGAATTGCTGCTTTAG
AAGGTGGTGCTGCTGCTTTGGCTGTTTCCTCCGGTCAAGCCGCTCAAACCCTTGCCATCCAAGGTTTGGC
ACACACTGGTGACAACATCGTTTCCACTTCTTACTTATACGGTGGTACTTATAACCAGTTCAAAATCTCG
TTCAAAAGATTTGGTATCGAGGCTAGATTTGTTGAAGGTGACAATCCAGAAGAATTCGAAAAGGTCTTTG
ATGAAAGAACCAAGGCTGTTTATTTGGAAACCATTGGTAATCCAAAGTACAATGTTCCGGATTTTGAAAA
AATTGTTGCAATTGCTCACAAACACGGTATTCCAGTTGTCGTTGACAACACATTTGGTGCCGGTGGTTAC
TTCTGTCAGCCAATTAAATACGGTGCTGATATTGTAACACATTCTGCTACCAAATGGATTGGTGGTCATG
GTACTACTATCGGTGGTATTATTGTTGACTCTGGTAAGTTCCCATGGAAGGACTACCCAGAAAAGTTCCC
TCAATTCTCTCAACCTGCCGAAGGATATCACGGTACTATCTACAATGAAGCCTACGGTAACTTGGCATAC
ATCGTTCATGTTAGAACTGAACTATTAAGAGATTTGGGTCCATTGATGAACCCATTTGCCTCTTTCTTGC
TACTACAAGGTGTTGAAACATTATCTTTGAGAGCTGAAAGACACGGTGAAAATGCATTGAAGTTAGCCAA
ATGGTTAGAACAATCCCCATACGTATCTTGGGTTTCATACCCTGGTTTAGCATCTCATTCTCATCATGAA
AATGCTAAGAAGTATCTATCTAACGGTTTCGGTGGTGTCTTATCTTTCGGTGTAAAAGACTTACCAAATG
CCGACAAGGAAACTGACCCATTCAAACTTTCTGGTGCTCAAGTTGTTGACAATTTAAAGCTTGCCTCTAA
CTTGGCCAATGTTGGTGATGCCAAGACCTTAGTCATTGCTCCATACTTCACTACCCACAAACAATTAAAT
GACAAAGAAAAGTTGGCATCTGGTGTTACCAAGGACTTAATTCGTGTCTCTGTTGGTATCGAATTTATTG
ATGACATTATTGCAGACTTCCAGCAATCTTTTGAAACTGTTTTCGCTGGCCAAAAACCATGAGTGTGCGT
AATGAGTTGTAAAATTATGTATAAACCTACTTTCTCTCACAAGTACTATACTTTTATAAAACGAACTTTA
TTGAAATGAATATCCTTTTTTTCCCTTGTTACATGTCGTGACTCGTACTTTGAACCTAAATTGTTCTAAC
ATCAAAGAACAGTGTTAATTCGCAGTCGAGAAGTCGAGAAAGATGCCGATTTGGGCGCGAATCCTTTATT
TTGGCTTCACCCTCATACTATTATCAGGGCCAGAAAAAGGAAGTGTTTCCCTCCTTCTTGAATTGATGTT
ACCCTCATAAAGCACGTGGCCTCTTATCGAGAAAGAAATTACCGTCGCTCGTGATTTGTTTGCAAAAAGA
ACAAAACTGAAAAAACCCAGACACGCTCGACTTCCTGTCTTCCTATTGATTGCAGCTTCCAATTTCGTCA
CACAACAAGGTCCTAGCGACGGCTCACAGGTTTTGTAACAAGCAATCGAAGGTTCTGGAATGGCGGGAAA
GGGTTTAGTACCACATGCTATGATGCCCACTGTGATCTCCAGAGCAAAGTTCGTTCGATCGTACTGTTAC
TCTCTCTCTTTCAAACAGAATTGTCCGAATCGTGTGACAACAACAGCCTGTTCTCACACACTCTTTTCTT
CTAACCAAGGGGGTGGTTTAGTTTAGTAGAACCTCGTGAAACTTACATTTACATATATATAAACTTGCAT
AAATTGGTCAATGCAAGAAATACATATTTGGTCTTTTCTAATTCGTAGTTTTTCAAGTTCTTAGATGCTT
TCTTTTTCTCTTTTTTACAGATCATCAAGGAAGTAATTATCTACTTTTTACAACAAATATAAAACGCTAG
CGTCGACATGTCTAGACTGGACAAGAGCAATGTCATAAACGGCGCTCTGGAATTACTCAATGGAGTCGGT
ATCGAAGGCCTGACGACAAGGAAACTCGCTCAAAAGCTGGGAGTTGAGCAGCCTACCCTGTACTGGCACG
TGAAGAACAAGCGGGCCCTGCTCGATGCCCTGCCAATCGAGATGCTGGACAGGCATCATACCCACTTCTG
CCCCCTGGAAGGCGAGTCATGGCAAGACTTTCTGCGGAACAACGCCAAGTCATTCCGCTGTGCTCTCCTC
TCACATCGCGACGGGGCTAAAGTGCATCTCGGCACCCGCCCAACAGAGAAACAGTACGAAACCCTGGAAA
ATCAGCTCGCGTTCCTGTGTCAGCAAGGCTTCTCCCTGGAGAACGCACTATACGCTCTGTCCGCCGTGGG
CCACTTTACACTGGGCTGCGTATTGGAGGAACAGGAGCATCAAGTAGCAAAAGAGGAAAGAGAGACACCT
ACCACCGATTCTATGCCCCCACTTCTGAGACAAGCAATTGAGCTGTTCGACCGGCAGGGAGCCGAACCTG
CCTTCCTTTTCGGCCTGGAACTAATCATATGTGGCCTGGAGAAACAGCTAAAGTGCGAAAGCGGCGGGCC
GGCCGACGCCCTTGACGATTTTGACTTAGACATGCTCCCAGCCGATGCCCTTGACGACTTTGACCTTGAT
ATGCTGCCTGCTGACGCTCTTGACGATTTTGACCTTGACATGCTCCCCGGGTAACTAAGTAAGATCTGAA
ATAAATTGAATTGAATTGAAATCGATAGATCAATTTTTTTCTTTTCTCTTTCCCCATCCTTTACGCTAAA
ATAATAGTTTATTTTATTTTTTGAATATTTTTTATTTATATACGTATATATAGACTATTATTTATCTTTT
AATGATTATTAAGATTTTTATTAAAAAAAAATTCGCTCCTCTTTTAATGCCTTTATGCAGTTTTTTTTTC
CCATTCGATATTTCTATGTTCGGGTTCAGCGTATTTTAAGTTTAATAACTCGAAAATTCTGCGTTCGTTA
AAGCTGCGGCCGCCACCGCGGTGGAGCTCCAGCTTTTGTTCCCTTTAGTGAGGGTTAATTGCGCGCTTGG
CGTAATCATGGTCATAGCTGTTTCCTGTGTGAAATTGTTATCCGCTCACAATTCCACACAACATACGAGC
CGGAAGCATAAAGTGTAAAGCCTGGGGTGCCTAATGAGTGAGCTAACTCACATTAATTGCGTTGCGCTCA
CTGCCCGCTTTCCAGTCGGGAAACCTGTCGTGCCAGCTGCATTAATGAATCGGCCAACGCGCGGGGAGAG
GCGGTTTGCGTATTGGGCGCTCTTCCGCTTCCTCGCTCACTGACTCGCTGCGCTCGGTCGTTCGGCTGCG
GCGAGCGGTATCAGCTCACTCAAAGGCGGTAATACGGTTATCCACAGAATCAGGGGATAACGCAGGAAAG
AACATGTGAGCAAAAGGCCAGCAAAAGGCCAGGAACCGTAAAAAGGCCGCGTTGCTGGCGTTTTTCCATA
GGCTCCGCCCCCCTGACGAGCATCACAAAAATCGACGCTCAAGTCAGAGGTGGCGAAACCCGACAGGACT
ATAAAGATACCAGGCGTTTCCCCCTGGAAGCTCCCTCGTGCGCTCTCCTGTTCCGACCCTGCCGCTTACC
GGATACCTGTCCGCCTTTCTCCCTTCGGGAAGCGTGGCGCTTTCTCATAGCTCACGCTGTAGGTATCTCA
GTTCGGTGTAGGTCGTTCGCTCCAAGCTGGGCTGTGTGCACGAACCCCCCGTTCAGCCCGACCGCTGCGC
CTTATCCGGTAACTATCGTCTTGAGTCCAACCCGGTAAGACACGACTTATCGCCACTGGCAGCAGCCACT
GGTAACAGGATTAGCAGAGCGAGGTATGTAGGCGGTGCTACAGAGTTCTTGAAGTGGTGGCCTAACTACG
GCTACACTAGAAGAACAGTATTTGGTATCTGCGCTCTGCTGAAGCCAGTTACCTTCGGAAAAAGAGTTGG
TAGCTCTTGATCCGGCAAACAAACCACCGCTGGTAGCGGTGGTTTTTTTGTTTGCAAGCAGCAGATTACG
CGCAGAAAAAAAGGATCTCAAGAAGATCCTTTGATCTTTTCTACGGGGTCTGACGCTCAGTGGAACGAAA
ACTCACGTTAAGGGATTTTGGTCATGAGATTATCAAAAAGGATCTTCACCTAGATCCTTTTAAATTAAAA
ATGAAGTTTTAAATCAATCTAAAGTATATATGAGTAAACTTGGTCTGACAGTTACCAATGCTTAATCAGT
GAGGCACCTATCTCAGCGATCTGTCTATTTCGTTCATCCATAGTTGCCTGACTCCCCGTCGTGTAGATAA
CTACGATACGGGAGGGCTTACCATCTGGCCCCAGTGCTGCAATGATACCGCGAGACCCACGCTCACCGGC
TCCAGATTTATCAGCAATAAACCAGCCAGCCGGAAGGGCCGAGCGCAGAAGTGGTCCTGCAACTTTATCC
GCCTCCATCCAGTCTATTAATTGTTGCCGGGAAGCTAGAGTAAGTAGTTCGCCAGTTAATAGTTTGCGCA
ACGTTGTTGCCATTGCTACAGGCATCGTGGTGTCACGCTCGTCGTTTGGTATGGCTTCATTCAGCTCCGG
TTCCCAACGATCAAGGCGAGTTACATGATCCCCCATGTTGTGCAAAAAAGCGGTTAGCTCCTTCGGTCCT
CCGATCGTTGTCAGAAGTAAGTTGGCCGCAGTGTTATCACTCATGGTTATGGCAGCACTGCATAATTCTC
TTACTGTCATGCCATCCGTAAGATGCTTTTCTGTGACTGGTGAGTACTCAACCAAGTCATTCTGAGAATA
GTGTATGCGGCGACCGAGTTGCTCTTGCCCGGCGTCAATACGGGATAATACCGCGCCACATAGCAGAACT
TTAAAAGTGCTCATCATTGGAAAACGTTCTTCGGGGCGAAAACTCTCAAGGATCTTACCGCTGTTGAGAT
CCAGTTCGATGTAACCCACTCGTGCACCCAACTGATCTTCAGCATCTTTTACTTTCACCAGCGTTTCTGG
GTGAGCAAAAACAGGAAGGCAAAATGCCGCAAAAAAGGGAATAAGGGCGACACGGAAATGTTGAATACTC
ATACTCTTCCTTTTTCAATATTATTGAAGCATTTATCAGGGTTATTGTCTCATGAGCGGATACATATTTG
AATGTATTTAGAAAAATAAACAAATAGGGGTTCCGCGCACATTTCCCCGAAAAGTGCCACCTG
